Addgene plasmid #20628: pWZL Neo Myr Flag SGK
Depositing lab: William Hahn & Jean Zhao. Depositing organization: Dana-Farber Cancer Institute. Publication: Integrative Genomic Approaches Identify IKBKE as a Breast Cancer Oncogene (Kinase Library Clones). Boehm JS, Zhao JJ, Yao J, Kim SY, Firestein R, Dunn IF, Sjostrom SK, Garraway LA, Weremowicz S, Richardson AL, Greulich H, Stewart CJ, Mulvey LA, Shen RR, Ambrogio L, Hirozane-Kishikawa T, Hill DE, Vidal M, Meyerson M, Grenier JK, Hinkle G, Root DE, Roberts TM, Lander ES, Polyak K, Hahn WC. Cell. 2007 Jun 15. 129(6):1065-1079. 10.1016/j.cell.2007.03.052 PubMed 17574021.
Backbone
  Vector backbone: pWZL-Neo-Myr-Flag-DEST
  Backbone manufacturer: William Hahn Lab (available at Addgene, #15300)
  Vector type: Mammalian Expression, Retroviral
  Selectable markers: Neomycin (select with G418)
Growth in bacteria
  Bacterial resistance: Ampicillin, 100 μg/mL
  Growth temperature: 37°C
  Growth strain: Stbl3
  Growth instructions: Stbl3 cells to prevent recombination.
  Copy number: Unknown
Gene/Insert
  Gene/Insert name: SGK (alt name: serum/glucocorticoid regulated kinase)
  Species: H. sapiens (human)
  GenBank ID: NM_005627
  Entrez Gene: SGK1 (a.k.a. SGK)
  Tag / fusion protein: Myr (N terminal on backbone); Flag (N terminal on backbone)
  Cloning method: Gateway Cloning
  Sequencing primers: 5′ pWZL-Fwd (GAA CCT CCT CGT TCG ACC); 3′ pWZL-Rev (TTC CGG GCC CTC ACA TTG)
Resource information
  A portion of this plasmid was derived from a plasmid made by: 1-A6
Terms and licenses: Academic/Nonprofit Terms; Industry Terms: Not Available to Industry
Depositor comments: ORFs were cloned into Gateway compatible pEntry vectors. An LR recombination reaction was performed to move the ORF to pWZL-Neo-Myr-Flag DEST such that the ORF would have 5' myristoylation and flag tags. This plasmid is part of a kinase library, and the gene has been verified, but has not been fully sequenced for minor mutations. Please see the following link for plasmids from this article that are not part of the kinase library http://www.addgene.org/pubmed/17574021
How to cite: pWZL Neo Myr Flag SGK was a gift from William Hahn & Jean Zhao (Addgene plasmid # 20628 ; http://n2t.net/addgene:20628 ; RRID:Addgene_20628)
