[The description below was written by a language model from this plasmid's Addgene catalogue record.]
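Description:
pWZL Neo Myr Flag SGK is a retroviral mammalian expression plasmid built on the Gateway-compatible pWZL-Neo-Myr-Flag-DEST backbone. It carries the human serum/glucocorticoid regulated kinase open reading frame (SGK, now SGK1). The plasmid is propagated in E. coli under ampicillin selection, and a recombination-deficient strain is recommended because the repeated sequences typical of retroviral vectors can rearrange. In mammalian cells, stably transduced populations are selected with G418 through the neomycin resistance marker. The record includes no feature table. It therefore does not explicitly state the promoter driving the insert, the origin of replication or the arrangement of the viral elements, and the copy number is listed as unknown.

The SGK ORF was first cloned into a Gateway entry vector and then moved into the destination vector by an LR recombination reaction. This places it in frame behind backbone-encoded N-terminal myristoylation and Flag sequences. A myristoylation signal directs lipid modification and membrane targeting of the fusion protein, a strategy commonly used to make kinases constitutively active. The Flag epitope allows detection or immunoprecipitation of the expressed protein.

The construct belongs to a library of myristoylated kinase clones assembled for a functional genomic study aimed at identifying kinases with oncogenic activity in breast cancer. It is suited to producing retrovirus for stable expression of membrane-targeted SGK in mammalian cells. The depositors note that the identity of the gene has been verified but that the insert has not been fully sequenced, so minor mutations cannot be excluded.
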