>Addgene plasmid #20628 | pWZL Neo Myr Flag SGK | addgene partial sequence | sequence record 26455 | 20628 with pWZL-Fwd
CTCCTTCTCTAGGCGCCGGCCGGATCCAGAATTCGCCACCATGGGGTCTTCAAAATCTAAACCAAAGGAC
CCCAGCCAGCGCCGGCGCAGGATCCGAGGTTACCTTGACTACAAAGACGATGACGACAAGCAATTGACAA
GTTTGTACAAAAAAGTTGGCATGACGGTGAAAACTGAGGCTGCTAAGGGCACCCTCACTTACTCCAGGAT
GAGGGGCATGGTGGCAATTCTCATCGCTTTCATGAAGCAGAGGAGGATGGGTCTGAACGACTTTATTCAG
AAGATTGCCAATAACTCCTATGCATGCAAACACCCTGAAGTTCAGTCCATCTTGAAGATCTCCCAACCTC
AGGAGCCTGAGCTTATGAATGCCAACCCTTCTCCTCCACCAAGTCCTTCTCAGCAAATCAACCTTGGCCC
GTCGTCCAATCCTCATGCTAAACCATCTGACTTTCACTTCTTGAAAGTGATCGGAAAGGGCAGTTTTGGA
AAGGTTCTTCTAGCAAGACACAAGGCAGAAGAAGTGTTCTATGCAGTCAAAGTTTTACAGAAGAAAGCAA
TCCTGAAAAAGAAAGAGGAGAAGCATATTATGTCGGAGCGGAATGTTCTGTTGAAGAATGTGAAGCACCC
TTTCCTGGTGGGCCTTCACTTCTCTTTCCAGACTGCTGACAAATTGTACTTTGTCCTAGACTACATTAAT
GGTGGAGAGTTGTTCTACCATCTCCNGANGGAACGCTGCTTCCTGGAACCACGGGCTCGTTTCTATGCTG
CTGAAATAGCC
